Addgene plasmid #32463: pTorPE-GEM-GECO1
Depositing lab: Robert Campbell. Depositing organization: University of Alberta. Publication: An Expanded Palette of Genetically Encoded Ca2+ Indicators. Zhao Y, Araki S, Wu J, Teramoto T, Chang YF, Nakano M, Abdelfattah AS, Fujiwara M, Ishihara T, Nagai T, Campbell RE. Science. 2011 Sep 30;333(6051):1888-91. doi: 10.1126/science.1208592 PubMed 21903779.
Backbone
  Vector backbone: Customized Vector
  Backbone size w/o insert (bp): 4200
  Vector type: Bacterial Expression ; Lab constructed
Growth in bacteria
  Bacterial resistance: Ampicillin, 100 μg/mL
  Growth temperature: 37°C
  Growth strain: DH10B
  Copy number: Low Copy
Gene/Insert
  Gene/Insert name: GEM-GECO1 (alt name: emission ratiometric genetically encoded Ca2+-indicators for optical imaging)
  Species: synthetic construct
  Insert size (bp): 1248
  Mutation: GCaMP3 L60P/K69E/N77Y/D86G/N98I/K119I/L173Q/T223S/N302S/R377P/K380Q/S 404G/E430V
  GenBank ID: JN258409
  Tag / fusion protein: modified TorA MNNNDLFQASRRRFLAQLG[G to S]LT[V to D]AG[M to T]LGPSLLTPRRATAAQAATDAS. (N terminal on backbone); 6x His (N terminal on insert)
  Cloning method: Restriction Enzyme; 5′ cloning site XbaI (not destroyed); 3′ cloning site HindIII (not destroyed)
  Sequencing primers: 5′ ATGCCATAGCATTTTTATCC; 3′ GATTTAATCTGTATCAGG
Terms and licenses: Academic/Nonprofit Terms; Industry Terms: Not Available to Industry
Depositor comments: The vector is modified from pBAD/ His B (Invitrogen).
How to cite: pTorPE-GEM-GECO1 was a gift from Robert Campbell (Addgene plasmid # 32463 ; http://n2t.net/addgene:32463 ; RRID:Addgene_32463)
