[The description below was written by a language model from this plasmid's Addgene catalogue record and the feature table of its GenBank file.]
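Description:
pTorPE-GEM-GECO1 is a 5,471 bp bacterial expression plasmid built on a laboratory-customised derivative of pBAD/His B. It is maintained in E. coli through a ColE1/pMB1-family origin accompanied by the pBR322 bom region, and selected with ampicillin via the bla gene. The catalogue lists it as low copy, whereas the automated annotation labels the origin generically as high copy; the pBR322-type context fits the catalogue entry. Expression is driven by the araBAD promoter, with the divergently transcribed araC regulator carried on the same plasmid, so transcription is induced by L-arabinose. A strong ribosome binding site sits upstream of the coding region, and the rrnB T1 and T2 terminators close the transcription unit.

The payload is GEM-GECO1, a synthetic, emission-ratiometric, genetically encoded Ca2+ indicator derived from GCaMP3 by a set of point mutations listed in the record, cloned between XbaI and HindIII sites. As in GCaMP-type sensors, a calmodulin-binding peptide from smooth muscle myosin light chain kinase precedes a GFP-derived fluorescent domain; the feature table annotates the peptide and EGFP-type primer sites but not the fluorescent protein or calmodulin portions explicitly. The indicator is preceded by 6xHis, T7 gene 10 leader and Xpress (enterokinase-cleavable) tags. According to the catalogue, the backbone also supplies a modified TorA signal peptide at the N terminus; this is not annotated in the feature table, though there is room for it between the RBS and the His tag. TorA leaders direct folded proteins to the periplasm through the twin-arginine translocation pathway. This makes the plasmid suited to arabinose-induced bacterial production and His-tag purification of the indicator. Periplasmic export would also lend itself to colony-based screening of sensor variants, though the record does not state this purpose.
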