LOCUS       Exported 5471 bp ds-DNA circular SYN 12-MAY-2021
DEFINITION  synthetic circular DNA
ACCESSION   .
VERSION     .
KEYWORDS    pTorPE-GEM-GECO1
SOURCE      synthetic DNA construct
  ORGANISM  synthetic DNA construct
REFERENCE   1 (bases 1 to 5471)
  AUTHORS   Zhao Y, Araki S, Wu J, Teramoto T, Chang YF, Nakano M, Abdelfattah
            AS, Fujiwara M, Ishihara T, Nagai T, Campbell RE
  TITLE     An Expanded Palette of Genetically Encoded Ca2+ Indicators.
  JOURNAL   Science. 2011 Sep 8.
  PUBMED    21903779
REFERENCE   2 (bases 1 to 5471)
  AUTHORS   .
  TITLE     Direct Submission
  JOURNAL   Exported May 12, 2021 from SnapGene Server 1.1.58
            http://www.snapgene.com
FEATURES             Location/Qualifiers
     source          1..5471
                     /organism="synthetic DNA construct"
                     /mol_type="other DNA"
     promoter        1..285
                     /gene="araBAD"
                     /label=araBAD promoter
                     /note="promoter of the L-arabinose operon of E. coli; the
                     araC regulatory gene is transcribed in the opposite
                     direction (Guzman et al., 1995)"
     primer_bind     208..227
                     /label=pBAD Forward
                     /note="For vectors with E. coli araBAD promoter, forward
                     primer"
     RBS             327..338
                     /note="strong bacterial ribosome binding site (Elowitz and
                     Leibler, 2000)"
     CDS             493..510
                     /codon_start=1
                     /product="6xHis affinity tag"
                     /label=6xHis
                     /translation="HHHHHH"
     CDS             514..546
                     /codon_start=1
                     /product="leader peptide from bacteriophage T7 gene 10"
                     /label=T7 tag (gene 10 leader)
                     /note="promotes efficient translation in E. coli"
                     /translation="MASMTGGQQMG"
     CDS             550..573
                     /codon_start=1
                     /product="Xpress(TM) epitope tag, including an enterokinase
                     recognition and cleavage site"
                     /label=Xpress(TM) tag
                     /translation="DLYDDDDK"
     CDS             601..657
                     /codon_start=1
                     /product="calmodulin-binding peptide from avian smooth
                     muscle myosin light chain kinase"
                     /label=calmodulin-binding peptide
                     /translation="RRKWNKTGHAVRAIGRLSS"
     primer_bind     870..891
                     /label=EGFP-C
                     /note="EGFP, forward primer"
     primer_bind     complement(1255..1274)
                     /label=EXFP-R
                     /note="For distinguishing EGFP variants, reverse primer"
     primer_bind     complement(1872..1889)
                     /label=pBAD Reverse
                     /note="For vectors with E. coli araBAD promoter, reverse
                     primer"
     terminator      2042..2128
                     /gene="Escherichia coli rrnB"
                     /label=rrnB T1 terminator
                     /note="transcription terminator T1 from the E. coli rrnB
                     gene"
     terminator      2220..2247
                     /label=rrnB T2 terminator
                     /note="transcription terminator T2 from the E. coli rrnB
                     gene"
     promoter        2266..2357
                     /gene="bla"
                     /label=AmpR promoter
     CDS             2358..3218
                     /codon_start=1
                     /gene="bla"
                     /product="beta-lactamase"
                     /label=AmpR
                     /note="confers resistance to ampicillin, carbenicillin, and
                     related antibiotics"
                     /translation="MSIQHFRVALIPFFAAFCLPVFAHPETLVKVKDAEDQLGARVGYI
                     ELDLNSGKILESFRPEERFPMMSTFKVLLCGAVLSRVDAGQEQLGRRIHYSQNDLVEYS
                     PVTEKHLTDGMTVRELCSAAITMSDNTAANLLLTTIGGPKELTAFLHNMGDHVTRLDRW
                     EPELNEAIPNDERDTTMPVAMATTLRKLLTGELLTLASRQQLIDWMEADKVAGPLLRSA
                     LPAGWFIADKSGAGERGSRGIIAALGPDGKPSRIVVIYTTGSQATMDERNRQIAEIGAS
                     LIKHW"
     primer_bind     complement(2576..2595)
                     /label=Amp-R
                     /note="Ampicillin resistance gene, reverse primer"
     rep_origin      3389..3977
                     /direction=RIGHT
                     /label=ori
                     /note="high-copy-number ColE1/pMB1/pBR322/pUC origin of
                     replication"
     primer_bind     3878..3897
                     /label=pBR322ori-F
                     /note="pBR322 origin, forward primer"
     primer_bind     4131..4148
                     /label=L4440
                     /note="L4440 vector, forward primer"
     misc_feature    4163..4303
                     /label=bom
                     /note="basis of mobility region from pBR322"
     primer_bind     complement(4229..4248)
                     /label=pRS-marker
                     /note="pRS vectors, use to sequence yeast selectable
                     marker"
     primer_bind     4389..4411
                     /label=pGEX 3'
                     /note="pGEX vectors, reverse primer"
     CDS             complement(4567..5445)
                     /codon_start=1
                     /gene="araC"
                     /product="L-arabinose regulatory protein"
                     /label=araC
                     /translation="MAEAQNDPLLPGYSFNAHLVAGLTPIEANGYLDFFIDRPLGMKGY
                     ILNLTIRGQGVVKNQGREFVCRPGDILLFPPGEIHHYGRHPEAREWYHQWVYFRPRAYW
                     HEWLNWPSIFANTGFFRPDEAHQPHFSDLFGQIINAGQGEGRYSELLAINLLEQLLLRR
                     MEAINESLHPPMDNRVREACQYISDHLADSNFDIASVAQHVCLSPSRLSHLFRQQLGIS
                     VLSWREDQRISQAKLLLSTTRMPIATVGRNVGFDDQLYFSRVFKKCTGASPSEFRAGCE
                     EKVNDVAVKLS"
ORIGIN
        1 aagaaaccaa ttgtccatat tgcatcagac attgccgtca ctgcgtcttt tactggctct
       61 tctcgctaac caaaccggta accccgctta ttaaaagcat tctgtaacaa agcgggacca
      121 aagccatgac aaaaacgcgt aacaaaagtg tctataatca cggcagaaaa gtccacattg
      181 attatttgca cggcgtcaca ctttgctatg ccatagcatt tttatccata agattagcgg
      241 atcctacctg acgcttttta tcgcaactct ctactgtttc tccatacccg ttttttgggc
      301 taacaggagg aattaaccat gggtttaaag aggagaaagg tcatgaacaa taacgatctc
      361 tttcaggcat cacgtcggcg ttttctggca caactcggca gcttaaccga cgccgggacg
      421 ctggggccgt cattgttaac gccgcgacgt gcgactgcgg cgcaagcggc gactgacgct
      481 tctagaggtt ctcatcatca tcatcatcat ggtatggcta gcatgactgg tggacagcaa
      541 atgggtcggg atctgtacga cgatgatgat aaggatctcg ccacaatggt cgactcatca
      601 cgtcgtaagt ggaataagac aggtcacgca gtcagagcta taggtcggct gagctcacca
      661 gagaacgtgt atataaaggc cgacgagcag aagaacggca tcaaggcgta cttcaagatc
      721 cgccacaaca tcgagggcgg cggcgtgcag ctcgcctacc actaccagca gatcaccccc
      781 ataggcgacg gccccgtgct gctgcccgac aaccactacc tgagcgtgca gtccatactt
      841 tcgaaagacc ccaacgagaa gcgcgatcac atggtcctgc tggagttcgt gaccgccgcc
      901 gggatcactc tcggcatgga cgagctgtac aagggtggca gcggtggcat ggtgagcaag
      961 ggcgaggagc tgttcaccgg ggtggtgccc atccaggtcg agctggacgg cgacgtaaac
     1021 ggccacaagt tcagcgtgtc cggcgagggt gagggcgatg ccacctacgg caagctgacc
     1081 ctgaagttca tctgcaccac cggcaagctg cccgtgccct ggcccaccct cgtgaccacc
     1141 ctgtcctacg gcgtgcagtg cttcagccgc taccccgacc acatgaagca gcacgacttc
     1201 ttcaagtccg ccatgcccga aggctacatc caggagcgca ccatcttctt caaggacgac
     1261 ggcaactaca agacccgcgc cgaggtgaag ttcgagggcg acaccctggt gaaccgcatc
     1321 gagctgaagg gcatcgactt caaggaggac ggcaacatcc tggggcacaa gctggagtac
     1381 agcacgcgtg accaactgac tgaagagcag atcgcagaat ttaaagaggc tttctcccta
     1441 tttgacaagg acggggatgg gacgataaca accaaggagc tggggacggt gatgcggtct
     1501 ctggggcaga accccacaga agcagagctg caggacatga tcaatgaagt agatgccgac
     1561 ggtgacggca caatcgactt ccctgagttc ctgacaatga tggcacctaa aatgcaggac
     1621 acagacagtg aagaagaaat tagagaagcg ttccgtgtgt ttgataagga cggcaatggc
     1681 tacatcggcg cagcagagct tcgccacgtg atgacaaacc ttggagagaa gttaacagat
     1741 gaagaggttg atgaaatgat cagggtagca gacatcgatg gnganggtca ggtaaactac
     1801 gaagagtttg tacaaatgat gacagcgaag tagaagcttg gctgttttgg cggatgagag
     1861 aagattttca gcctgataca gattaaatca gaacgcagaa gcggtctgat aaaacagaat
     1921 ttgcctggcg gcagtagcgc ggtggtccca cctgacccca tgccgaactc agaagtgaaa
     1981 cgccgtagcg ccgatggtag tgtggggtct ccccatgcga gagtagggaa ctgccaggca
     2041 tcaaataaaa cgaaaggctc agtcgaaaga ctgggccttt cgttttatct gttgtttgtc
     2101 ggtgaacgct ctcctgagta ggacaaatcc gccgggagcg gatttgaacg ttgcgaagca
     2161 acggcccgga gggtggcggg caggacgccc gccataaact gccaggcatc aaattaagca
     2221 gaaggccatc ctgacggatg gcctttttgc gtttctacaa actcttttgt ttatttttct
     2281 aaatacattc aaatatgtat ccgctcatga gacaataacc ctgataaatg cttcaataat
     2341 attgaaaaag gaagagtatg agtattcaac atttccgtgt cgcccttatt cccttttttg
     2401 cggcattttg ccttcctgtt tttgctcacc cagaaacgct ggtgaaagta aaagatgctg
     2461 aagatcagtt gggtgcacga gtgggttaca tcgaactgga tctcaacagc ggtaagatcc
     2521 ttgagagttt tcgccccgaa gaacgttttc caatgatgag cacttttaaa gttctgctat
     2581 gtggcgcggt attatcccgt gttgacgccg ggcaagagca actcggtcgc cgcatacact
     2641 attctcagaa tgacttggtt gagtactcac cagtcacaga aaagcatctt acggatggca
     2701 tgacagtaag agaattatgc agtgctgcca taaccatgag tgataacact gcggccaact
     2761 tacttctgac aacgatcgga ggaccgaagg agctaaccgc ttttttgcac aacatggggg
     2821 atcatgtaac tcgccttgat cgttgggaac cggagctgaa tgaagccata ccaaacgacg
     2881 agcgtgacac cacgatgcct gtagcaatgg caacaacgtt gcgcaaacta ttaactggcg
     2941 aactacttac tctagcttcc cggcaacaat taatagactg gatggaggcg gataaagttg
     3001 caggaccact tctgcgctcg gcccttccgg ctggctggtt tattgctgat aaatctggag
     3061 ccggtgagcg tgggtctcgc ggtatcattg cagcactggg gccagatggt aagccctccc
     3121 gtatcgtagt tatctacacg acggggagtc aggcaactat ggatgaacga aatagacaga
     3181 tcgctgagat aggtgcctca ctgattaagc attggtaact gtcagaccaa gtttactcat
     3241 atatacttta gattgattta aaacttcatt tttaatttaa aaggatctag gtgaagatcc
     3301 tttttgataa tctcatgacc aaaatccctt aacgtgagtt ttcgttccac tgagcgtcag
     3361 accccgtaga aaagatcaaa ggatcttctt gagatccttt ttttctgcgc gtaatctgct
     3421 gcttgcaaac aaaaaaacca ccgctaccag cggtggtttg tttgccggat caagagctac
     3481 caactctttt tccgaaggta actggcttca gcagagcgca gataccaaat actgtccttc
     3541 tagtgtagcc gtagttaggc caccacttca agaactctgt agcaccgcct acatacctcg
     3601 ctctgctaat cctgttacca gtggctgctg ccagtggcga taagtcgtgt cttaccgggt
     3661 tggactcaag acgatagtta ccggataagg cgcagcggtc gggctgaacg gggggttcgt
     3721 gcacacagcc cagcttggag cgaacgacct acaccgaact gagataccta cagcgtgagc
     3781 tatgagaaag cgccacgctt cccgaaggga gaaaggcgga caggtatccg gtaagcggca
     3841 gggtcggaac aggagagcgc acgagggagc ttccaggggg aaacgcctgg tatctttata
     3901 gtcctgtcgg gtttcgccac ctctgacttg agcgtcgatt tttgtgatgc tcgtcagggg
     3961 ggcggagcct atggaaaaac gccagcaacg cggccttttt acggttcctg gccttttgct
     4021 ggccttttgc tcacatgttc tttcctgcgt tatcccctga ttctgtggat aaccgtatta
     4081 ccgcctttga gtgagctgat accgctcgcc gcagccgaac gaccgagcgc agcgagtcag
     4141 tgagcgagga agcggaagag cgcctgatgc ggtattttct ccttacgcat ctgtgcggta
     4201 tttcacaccg catatggtgc actctcagta caatctgctc tgatgccgca tagttaagcc
     4261 agtatacact ccgctatcgc tacgtgactg ggtcatggct gcgccccgac acccgccaac
     4321 acccgctgac gcgccctgac gggcttgtct gctcccggca tccgcttaca gacaagctgt
     4381 gaccgtctcc gggagctgca tgtgtcagag gttttcaccg tcatcaccga aacgcgcgag
     4441 gcagcagatc aattcgcgcg cgaaggcgaa gcggcatgca taatgtgcct gtcaaatgga
     4501 cgaagcaggg attctgcaaa ccctatgcta ctccgtcaag ccgtcaattg tctgattcgt
     4561 taccaattat gacaacttga cggctacatc attcactttt tcttcacaac cggcacggaa
     4621 ctcgctcggg ctggccccgg tgcatttttt aaatacccgc gagaaataga gttgatcgtc
     4681 aaaaccaaca ttgcgaccga cggtggcgat aggcatccgg gtggtgctca aaagcagctt
     4741 cgcctggctg atacgttggt cctcgcgcca gcttaagacg ctaatcccta actgctggcg
     4801 gaaaagatgt gacagacgcg acggcgacaa gcaaacatgc tgtgcgacgc tggcgatatc
     4861 aaaattgctg tctgccaggt gatcgctgat gtactgacaa gcctcgcgta cccgattatc
     4921 catcggtgga tggagcgact cgttaatcgc ttccatgcgc cgcagtaaca attgctcaag
     4981 cagatttatc gccagcagct ccgaatagcg cccttcccct tgcccggcgt taatgatttg
     5041 cccaaacagg tcgctgaaat gcggctggtg cgcttcatcc gggcgaaaga accccgtatt
     5101 ggcaaatatt gacggccagt taagccattc atgccagtag gcgcgcggac gaaagtaaac
     5161 ccactggtga taccattcgc gagcctccgg atgacgaccg tagtgatgaa tctctcctgg
     5221 cgggaacagc aaaatatcac ccggtcggca aacaaattct cgtccctgat ttttcaccac
     5281 cccctgaccg cgaatggtga gattgagaat ataacctttc attcccagcg gtcggtcgat
     5341 aaaaaaatcg agataaccgt tggcctcaat cggcgttaaa cccgccacca gatgggcatt
     5401 aaacgagtat cccggcagca ggggatcatt ttgcgcttca gccatacttt tcatactccc
     5461 gccattcaga g
//
