>Addgene plasmid #32463 | pTorPE-GEM-GECO1 | depositor partial sequence | sequence record 37234 | GEM-GECO1
GGTTCTCATCATCATCATCATCATGGTATGGCTAGCATGACTGGTGGACAGCAAATGGGTCGGGATCTGT
ACGACGATGATGATAAGGATCTCGCCACAATGGTCGACTCATCACGTCGTAAGTGGAATAAGACAGGTCA
CGCAGTCAGAGCTATAGGTCGGCTGAGCTCACCAGAGAACGTGTATATAAAGGCCGACGAGCAGAAGAAC
GGCATCAAGGCGTACTTCAAGATCCGCCACAACATCGAGGGCGGCGGCGTGCAGCTCGCCTACCACTACC
AGCAGATCACCCCCATAGGCGACGGCCCCGTGCTGCTGCCCGACAACCACTACCTGAGCGTGCAGTCCAT
ACTTTCGAAAGACCCCAACGAGAAGCGCGATCACATGGTCCTGCTGGAGTTCGTGACCGCCGCCGGGATC
ACTCTCGGCATGGACGAGCTGTACAAGGGTGGCAGCGGTGGCATGGTGAGCAAGGGCGAGGAGCTGTTCA
CCGGGGTGGTGCCCATCCAGGTCGAGCTGGACGGCGACGTAAACGGCCACAAGTTCAGCGTGTCCGGCGA
GGGTGAGGGCGATGCCACCTACGGCAAGCTGACCCTGAAGTTCATCTGCACCACCGGCAAGCTGCCCGTG
CCCTGGCCCACCCTCGTGACCACCCTGTCCTACGGCGTGCAGTGCTTCAGCCGCTACCCCGACCACATGA
AGCAGCACGACTTCTTCAAGTCCGCCATGCCCGAAGGCTACATCCAGGAGCGCACCATCTTCTTCAAGGA
CGACGGCAACTACAAGACCCGCGCCGAGGTGAAGTTCGAGGGCGACACCCTGGTGAACCGCATCGAGCTG
AAGGGCATCGACTTCAAGGAGGACGGCAACATCCTGGGGCACAAGCTGGAGTACAGCACGCGTGACCAAC
TGACTGAAGAGCAGATCGCAGAATTTAAAGAGGCTTTCTCCCTATTTGACAAGGACGGGGATGGGACGAT
AACAACCAAGGAGCTGGGGACGGTGATGCGGTCTCTGGGGCAGAACCCCACAGAAGCAGAGCTGCAGGAC
ATGATCAATGAAGTAGATGCCGACGGTGACGGCACAATCGACTTCCCTGAGTTCCTGACAATGATGGCAC
CTAAAATGCAGGACACAGACAGTGAAGAAGAAATTAGAGAAGCGTTCCGTGTGTTTGATAAGGACGGCAA
TGGCTACATCGGCGCAGCAGAGCTTCGCCACGTGATGACAAACCTTGGAGAGAAGTTAACAGATGAAGAG
GTTGATGAAATGATCAGGGTAGCAGACATCGATGGNGANGGTCAGGTAAACTACGAAGAGTTTGTACAAA
TGATGACAGCGAAGTAG
