>Addgene plasmid #32463 | pTorPE-GEM-GECO1 | depositor partial sequence | sequence record 37235 | TorA mutant
ATGAACAATAACGATCTCTTTCAGGCATCACGTCGGCGTTTTCTGGCACAACTCGGCAGCTTAACCGACG
CCGGGACGCTGGGGCCGTCATTGTTAACGCCGCGACGTGCGACTGCGGCGCAAGCGGCGACTGACGCT
