>Addgene plasmid #32463 | pTorPE-GEM-GECO1 | addgene partial sequence | sequence record 38277 | pBAD-Fwd
TTTTATCGCAACTCTCTACTGTTTCTCCATACCCGTTTTTTGGGCTAACAGGAGGAATTAACCATGGGTT
TAAAGAGGAGAAAGGTCATGAACAATAACGATCTCTTTCAGGCATCACGTCGGCGTTTTCTGGCACAACT
CGGCAGCTTAACCGACGCCGGGACGCTGGGGCCGTCATTGTTAACGCCGCGACGTGCGACTGCGGCGCAA
GCGGCGACTGACGCTTCTAGAGGTTCTCATCATCATCATCATCATGGTATGGCTAGCATGACTGGTGGAC
AGCAAATGGGTCGGGATCTGTACGACGATGATGATAAGGATCTCGCCACAATGGTCGACTCATCACGTCG
TAAGTGGAATAAGACAGGTCACGCAGTCAGAGCTATAGGTCGGCTGAGCTCACCAGAGAACGTGTATATA
AAGGCCGACGAGCAGAAGAACGGCATCAAGGCGTACTTCAAGATCCGCCACAACATCGAGGGCGGCGGCG
TGCAGCTCGCCTACCACTACCAGCAGATCACCCCCATAGGCGACGGCCCCGTGCTGCTGCCCGACAACCA
CTACCTGAGCGTGCAGTCCATACTTTCGAAAGACCCCAACGAGAAGCGCGATCACATGGTCCTGCTGGAG
TTCGTGACCGCCGCCGGGATCACTCTCGGCATGGACGAGCTGTACAAGGGTGGCAGCGGTGGCATGGTGA
GCAAGGGCGAGGAGCTGTTCACCGGGGTGGTGCCCATCCAGGTCGAGCTGGACGGCGACGTAAACGGCCA
CAAGTTCAGCGTGTCCGGCGAGGGTGAGGGCGATGCCACCTACGGCAAGCTGACCCTGAAGTTCATCTGC
ACCACCGGCAAGCTGCCCGTGCCCTGGCCCACCCTCGTGACCACCCTGTCCTACGGCGTGCAGTGCTTCA
GCCGCTACCC
