>Addgene plasmid #32463 | pTorPE-GEM-GECO1 | addgene partial sequence | sequence record 38280 | pBAD-Rev
GCCAGCTTCTACTTCGCTGTCATCATTTGTACAAACTCTTCGTAGTTTACCTGACCATCCCCATCGATGT
CTGCAACCCTGATCATTTCATCAACCTCTTCATCTGTTAACTTCTCTCCAAGGTTTGTCATCACGTGGCG
AAGCTCTGCTGCGCCGATGTAGCCATTGCCGTCCTTATCAAACACACGGAACGCTTCTCTAATTTCTTCT
TCACTGTCTGTGTCCTGCATTTTAGGTGCCATCATTGTCAGGAACTCAGGGAAGTCGATTGTGCCGTCAC
CGTCGGCATCTACTTCATTGATCATGTCCTGCAGCTCTGCTTCTGTGGGGTTCTGCCCCAGAGACCGCAT
CACCGTCCCCAGCTCCTTGGTTGTTATCGTCCCATCCCCGTCCTTGTCAAATAGGGAGAAAGCCTCTTTA
AATTCTGCGATCTGCTCTTCAGTCAGTTGGTCACGCGTGCTGTACTCCAGCTTGTGCCCCAGGATGTTGC
CGTCCTCCTTGAAGTCGATGCCCTTCAGCTCGATGCGGTTCACCAGGGTGTCGCCCTCGAACTTCACCTC
GGCGCGGGTCTTGTAGTTGCCGTCGTCCTTGAAGAAGATGGTGCGCTCCTGGATGTAGCCTTCGGGCATG
GCGGACTTGAAGAAGTCGTGCTGCTTCATGTGGTCGGGGTAGCGGCTGAAGCACTGCACGCCGTAGGACA
GGGTGGTCACGAGGGTGGGCCAGGGCACGGGCAGCTTGCCGGTGGTGCAGATGAACTTCAGGGTCAGC
